Addgene plasmid #223721: pCAGGS-Twin-strep-TEV-DGKδ2-DSAMD
Purpose: Express human diacylglycerol kinase delta 2- SAM domain deletion mutant (N-terminal TEV protease cleavable Twin-Strep-fusion protein) in mammalian cell
Depositing lab: Chiaki Murakami. Depositing organization: Chiba University.
Backbone
  Vector backbone: pCAGGS-C-TEV-Twin-Strep
  Backbone manufacturer: Chiaki Murakami
  Backbone size w/o insert (bp): 4860
  Total vector size (bp): 8322
  Modifications to backbone: TEV, Twin-Strep-tag, and stop codon (TGA) were subcloned into the XhoI/BglII site of pCAGGS.
  Vector type: Mammalian Expression
Growth in bacteria
  Bacterial resistance: Ampicillin, 100 μg/mL
  Growth temperature: 37°C
  Growth strain: DH5alpha
  Copy number: High Copy
Gene/Insert
  Gene/Insert name: DGKD (alt name: Diacylglycerol kinase delta 2)
  Species: H. sapiens (human)
  Insert size (bp): 3432
  Mutation: deleted sterile alpha motif domain (deleted amino acids 1144–1214)
  GenBank ID: NM_152879.3
  Entrez Gene: DGKD (a.k.a. DGK-delta, DGKdelta, dgkd-2)
  Promoter: chicken β-actin promoter
  Tag / fusion protein: Twin-Strep-tag (N terminal on backbone); TEV cleavable site (N terminal on backbone)
  Cloning method: Gibson Cloning
  Sequencing primers: 5′ TTCGGCTTCTGGCGTGTGACC; 3′ TATTAGCCAGAAGTCAGATGCTCAAGG
Terms and licenses: Academic/Nonprofit Terms; Industry Terms: Not Available to Industry
Depositor comments: The insert can be removed using the restriction enzyme, BglII.
How to cite: pCAGGS-Twin-strep-TEV-DGKδ2-DSAMD was a gift from Chiaki Murakami (Addgene plasmid # 223721 ; http://n2t.net/addgene:223721 ; RRID:Addgene_223721)
