[The description below was written by a language model from this plasmid's Addgene catalogue record and pLannotate feature annotations shown in this document.]
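Description:
pCAGGS-Twin-strep-TEV-DGKδ2-DSAMD is a mammalian expression plasmid built on a pCAGGS derivative into which a TEV protease site, a Twin-Strep-tag and a stop codon had been subcloned at the XhoI/BglII sites. It is maintained in E. coli through a high-copy ColE1/pUC-type origin and selected with ampicillin via the β-lactamase gene. The backbone also carries remnants typical of pCAGGS: lac promoter/operator and lacI fragments, plus an SV40 origin of replication with an adjacent SV40 poly(A) signal. The SV40 origin can support episomal amplification in cells that express large T antigen. No mammalian selection marker is annotated, which fits use in transient transfection.

The expression cassette is the composite CAG arrangement: the CMV immediate-early enhancer, the chicken β-actin promoter and a chimeric chicken β-actin/rabbit β-globin intron, which together give strong, broadly active transcription. The cassette ends in the rabbit β-globin polyadenylation signal. The insert, introduced by Gibson cloning, is human diacylglycerol kinase delta isoform 2 (DGKD) lacking its C-terminal sterile alpha motif domain (amino acids 1144–1214 deleted). It is fused at the N-terminus to a Twin-Strep-tag followed by a TEV cleavage site. The tag allows capture on Strep-Tactin resin, and TEV digestion can then release the kinase from the tag. The backbone name implies a C-terminal tag layout, but the record and the feature table both place the tag upstream of DGKD. The automated annotation detects only a short fragment of the tag. The sequenced record is about 20 nt longer than the stated total size.

The plasmid is intended for producing and affinity-purifying the SAM-deleted DGKδ2 from mammalian cells. The depositor notes that the insert can be excised with BglII.
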