Features (pLannotate 1.2.2; 18 found; start..end, strand, type, name):
    299..315     +  CDS            Twin-Strep-tag (fragment): two Strep-Tag®II moieties connected by a linker for enhanced binding to Strep-Tactin®, an engineered form of streptavidin (Schmidt et al., 2013)
    464..3826    +  CDS            DGKD (fragment): DGKD_HUMAN - Also known as KIAA0145 From Homo sapiens (Human).
   3896..3951    +  polyA_signal   β-globin poly(A) signal: rabbit β-globin polyadenylation signal (Gil and Proudfoot, 1987)
   4336..4352    -  protein_bind   lac operator: The lac repressor binds to the lac operator to inhibit transcription in E. coli. This inhibition can be relieved by adding lactose or isopropyl-β-D-thiogalactopyranoside (IPTG). lac repressor encoded by lacI
   4360..4390    -  promoter       lac promoter: promoter for the E. coli lac operon
   4405..4426    -  protein_bind   CAP binding site: CAP binding activates transcription in the presence of cAMP. E. coli catabolite activator protein
   4439..4478    -  CDS            lacI (fragment): lac repressor; lacI; The lac repressor binds to the lac operator to inhibit transcription in E. coli. This inhibition can be relieved by adding lactose or isopropyl-β-D-thiogalactopyranoside (IPTG).
   4485..4507    +  promoter       SV40 promoter (fragment): SV40 enhancer and early promoter
   4531..4666    +  rep_origin     SV40 ori: SV40 origin of replication
   4686..4820    +  polyA_signal   SV40 poly(A) signal: SV40 polyadenylation signal
   4822..4876    -  CDS            lacI (fragment): lac repressor; lacI; The lac repressor binds to the lac operator to inhibit transcription in E. coli. This inhibition can be relieved by adding lactose or isopropyl-β-D-thiogalactopyranoside (IPTG).
   5059..5647    -  rep_origin     ori: high-copy-number ColE1/pMB1/pBR322/pUC origin of replication
   5818..6678    -  CDS            AmpR: β-lactamase; bla; confers resistance to ampicillin, carbenicillin, and related antibiotics
   6679..6783    -  promoter       AmpR promoter: bla
   6814..7193    +  enhancer       CMV enhancer: human cytomegalovirus immediate early enhancer
   7195..7316    +  promoter       chicken β-actin promoter (fragment): contains a 21-bp deletion relative to the standard chicken β-actin promoter
   7334..7490    +  promoter       chicken β-actin promoter (fragment): contains a 21-bp deletion relative to the standard chicken β-actin promoter
   7491..163     +  intron         chimeric intron (across the origin): chimera between introns from chicken β-actin and rabbit β-globin
>Addgene plasmid #223721 | pCAGGS-Twin-strep-TEV-DGKδ2-DSAMD | addgene full sequence | sequence record 457432 | Addgene NGS Result
GCCGCGCCGCCGTCCCCTTCTCCCTCTCCAGCCTCGGGGCTGTCCGCGGGGGGACGGCTGCCTTCGGGGG
GGACGGGGCAGGGCGGGGTTCGGCTTCTGGCGTGTGACCGGCGGCTCTAGAGCCTCTGCTAACCATGTTC
ATGCCTTCTTCTTTTTCCTACAGCTCCTGGGCAACGTGCTGGTTATTGTGCTGTCTCATCATTTTGGCAA
AGAATTGAGCTCCCGGGTACCGAATTCGATATCGCGGCCGCTCGAGGAAAACCTCTATTTTCAAGGCGCC
ACCATGTGGTCTCATCCCCAGTTCGAAAAAGGTGGTGGAAGTGGTGGGGGCTCAGGAGGATCAGCCTGGT
CACACCCTCAGTTCGAGAAGGAAAACCTCTATTTTCAAGGCAGATCTGCGGCGGCGGCGGGCGCCCCTCC
GCCGGGTCCCCCGCAACCGCCTCCGCCGCCGCCGCCCGAGGAGTCGTCCGACAGCGAGCCCGAGGCGGAG
CCCGGCTCCCCACAGAAGCTCATCCGCAAGGTGTCCACGTCGGGTCAGATCCGACAGAAGACCATCATCA
AAGAGGGGATGCTGACCAAACAGAACAATTCATTCCAGCGATCAAAAAGGAGATACTTTAAGCTTCGAGG
GCGAACGCTTTACTATGCCAAAACGGCAAAGTCAATCATATTTGATGAGGTGGATCTGACAGATGCCAGC
GTAGCTGAATCCAGTACCAAAAACGTCAACAACAGTTTTACGGTCATAACTCCATGCAGGAAGCTCATCT
TGTGTGCTGATAACAGAAAAGAAATGGAAGATTGGATTGCAGCATTAAAGACTGTGCAGAACAGGGAGCA
CTTTGAGCCCACCCAGTACAGCATGGACCACTTCTCAGGGATGCACAATTGGTACGCCTGTTCCCACGCG
AGGCCGACCTACTGCAATGTGTGCCGTGAGGCTCTGTCTGGGGTCACGTCGCACGGGCTGTCCTGCGAGG
TGTGCAAATTTAAGGCCCACAAGCGCTGTGCTGTGCGTGCAACCAATAACTGCAAGTGGACCACACTGGC
CTCGATCGGGAAGGACATCATTGAAGATGCAGATGGGATTGCAATGCCCCACCAGTGGTTGGAAGGAAAC
CTACCTGTGAGCGCCAAGTGCACTGTGTGCGACAAGACCTGTGGCAGTGTGCTGCGCCTGCAGGACTGGC
GCTGCCTCTGGTGCAAGGCCATGGTTCACACATCGTGTAAAGAATCCTTGCTGACCAAGTGCCCACTTGG
CCTGTGCAAAGTGTCAGTCATCCCACCCACGGCTCTCAACAGCATCGACTCCGATGGGTTCTGGAAGGCC
AGCTGTCCTCCTTCTTGCACAAGCCCACTGTTGGTCTTCGTCAATTCAAAAAGTGGGGACAACCAGGGTG
TGAAGTTCCTCAGAAGATTCAAACAGCTACTAAACCCCGCCCAGGTCTTCGACCTCATGAACGGAGGCCC
ACACCTCGGCTTACGGTTATTCCAGAAGTTTGACACATTCCGGATTCTGGTTTGTGGCGGGGATGGAAGT
GTTGGCTGGGTCCTCTCCGAAATCGACAGCCTCAACCTTCATAAACAGTGTCAGCTGGGAGTGCTGCCGC
TCGGCACAGGGAACGACTTGGCCCGAGTACTGGGCTGGGGCTCAGCCTGCGATGACGACACCCAGCTCCC
CCAGATCTTGGAGAAGTTGGAGAGAGCCAGCACCAAGATGCTGGACAGGTGGAGCGTCATGGCATACGAG
GCCAAGCTCCCCCGGCAGGCCTCCTCCTCTACCGTCACCGAAGACTTCAGCGAGGATTCCGAGGTACAGC
AGATTCTCTTCTATGAAGACTCGGTTGCAGCCCACCTTTCTAAAATCCTCACCTCGGACCAGCACTCGGT
GGTCATCTCCTCGGCCAAAGTGCTCTGTGAGACGGTGAAGGACTTCGTGGCACGGGTGGGGAAGGCCTAT
GAGAAGACGACCGAGAGCTCGGAGGAGTCAGAGGTCATGGCCAAGAAGTGCTCTGTCCTGAAAGAGAAGC
TGGATTCCCTTCTCAAGACCTTGGACGATGAGTCCCAGGCCTCGTCCTCTCTGCCCAACCCGCCCCCCAC
CATTGCCGAGGAGGCTGAAGATGGAGATGGGTCGGGCAGCATCTGCGGTTCCACCGGAGACCGCTTGGTG
GCATCAGCTTGCCCGGCCCGGCCGCAGATATTCCGGCCTCGAGAACAGCTCATGCTGAGAGCCAACAGCC
TGAAGAAAGCAATTCGTCAGATCATAGAACACACAGAAAAAGCTGTCGATGAGCAGAATGCCCAGACCCA
GGAGCAGGAGGGCTTCGTCCTGGGCCTCTCTGAGTCAGAGGAGAAGATGGACCACAGAGTGTGCCCACCA
CTGTCCCACAGCGAGAGCTTCGGGGTCCCCAAGGGGAGGAGCCAGCGCAAAGTGTCGAAATCTCCGTGTG
AAAAGCTGATCAGCAAAGGGAGTCTGTCCCTAGGCAGTTCTGCTTCCCTTCCGCCCCAGCCGGGAAGCCG
GGACGGCCTGCCTGCGCTCAACACCAAGATCCTGTACCCAAATGTCCGGGCTGGAATGTCTGGTTCCTTA
CCCGGTGGCTCAGTCATCAGTCGCCTGTTAATTAATGCTGATCCCTTCAACTCTGAACCAGAAACCCTAG
AGTATTACACGGAGAAATGTGTCATGAACAACTATTTTGGCATTGGCCTGGATGCGAAGATATCCCTGGA
CTTTAACAACAAGCGCGATGAGCACCCAGAGAAGTGCAGGAGCCGAACCAAGAACATGATGTGGTATGGA
GTTCTTGGAACCAAAGAGTTGCTGCACAGAACCTACAAGAACCTGGAGCAAAAGGTCTTGCTGGAGTGTG
ACGGGCGACCCATCCCACTCCCCAGTCTTCAGGGAATTGCTGTCCTTAACATTCCCAGCTATGCCGGAGG
AACCAACTTCTGGGGGGGTACCAAGGAAGATGATACTTTCGCAGCTCCATCATTCGATGACAAGATTCTG
GAGGTGGTCGCCGTGTTCGGCAGCATGCAGATGGCCGTCTCTCGAGTCATCAGGCTACAGCATCATCGGA
TCGCCCAGTGTCGCACGGTGAAGATCTCCATCCTTGGGGATGAGGGCGTGCCTGTGCAGGTGGACGGAGA
GGCCTGGGTCCAGCCGCCAGGGTACATTCGGATTGTCCACAAGAACCGGGCACAGACACTGACCAGAGAC
AGGGCATTTGAGAGCACCCTGAAGTCCTGGGAAGACAAGCAGAAGTGCGAGCTGCCCCGCCCTCCATCCT
GTTCCCTGCACCCGGAGATGCTGTCCGAGGAGGAGGCCACCCAGATGGACCAGTTTGGGCAGGCAGCAGG
GGTCCTCATTCACAGTATCCGAGAAATAGCTCAGTCTCACCGGGACATGGAGCAGGAACTGGCCCACGCC
GTCAATGCCAGCTCCAAGTCCATGGACCGTGTGTATGGCAAGCCCAGAACCACAGAGGGGCTCAACTGCA
GCTTCGTCCTGGAAATGGTGAATAACTTCAGAGCTCTGCGCAGTGAGACGGAGCTGCTGCTGTCTGGGAA
GATGGCCCTGCAGCTGGATCCGCCTCAGAAGGAGCAGCTGGGGAGTGCTCTTGCCGAGATGGACCGACAG
CTCAGGAGGCTGGCAGACACCCCGTGGCTCTGCCAGTCCGCAGAGCCCGGCGACGAAGAGAGTGTGATGC
TGGATCTTGCCAAGCGCAGTCGCAGTGGTAAATTCCGCCTCGTGACCAAGTTTAAAAAGGAGAAAAACAA
CAAGAACAAAGAAGCTCACAGTAGCCTGGGAGCCCCGGTTCACCTCTAGATCTTTTTCCCTCTGCCAAAA
ATTATGGGGACATCATGAAGCCCCTTGAGCATCTGACTTCTGGCTAATAAAGGAAATTTATTTTCATTGC
AATAGTGTGTTGGAATTTTTTGTGTCTCTCACTCGGAAGGACATATGGGAGGGCAAATCATTTAAAACAT
CAGAATGAGTATTTGGTTTAGAGTTTGGCAACATATGCCCATATGCTGGCTGCCATGAACAAAGGTTGGC
TATAAAGAGGTCATCAGTATATGAAACAGCCCCCTGCTGTCCATTCCTTATTCCATAGAAAAGCCTTGAC
TTGAGGTTAGATTTTTTTTATATTTTGTTTTGTGTTATTTTTTTCTTTAACATCCCTAAAATTTTCCTTA
CATGTTTTACTAGCCAGATTTTTCCTCCTCTCCTGACTACTCCCAGTCATAGCTGTCCCTCTTCTCTTAT
GGAGATCCCTCGACCTGCAGCCCAAGCTTGGCGTAATCATGGTCATAGCTGTTTCCTGTGTGAAATTGTT
ATCCGCTCACAATTCCACACAACATACGAGCCGGAAGCATAAAGTGTAAAGCCTGGGGTGCCTAATGAGT
GAGCTAACTCACATTAATTGCGTTGCGCTCACTGCCCGCTTTCCAGTCGGGAAACCTGTCGTGCCAGCGG
ATCCGCATCTCAATTAGTCAGCAACCATAGTCCCGCCCCTAACTCCGCCCATCCCGCCCCTAACTCCGCC
CAGTTCCGCCCATTCTCCGCCCCATGGCTGACTAATTTTTTTTATTTATGCAGAGGCCGAGGCCGCCTCG
GCCTCTGAGCTATTCCAGAAGTAGTGAGGAGGCTTTTTTGGAGGCCTAGGCTTTTGCAAAAAGCTAACTT
GTTTATTGCAGCTTATAATGGTTACAAATAAAGCAATAGCATCACAAATTTCACAAATAAAGCATTTTTT
TCACTGCATTCTAGTTGTGGTTTGTCCAAACTCATCAATGTATCTTATCATGTCTGGATCCGCTGCATTA
ATGAATCGGCCAACGCGCGGGGAGAGGCGGTTTGCGTATTGGGCGCTCTTCCGCTTCCTCGCTCACTGAC
TCGCTGCGCTCGGTCGTTCGGCTGCGGCGAGCGGTATCAGCTCACTCAAAGGCGGTAATACGGTTATCCA
CAGAATCAGGGGATAACGCAGGAAAGAACATGTGAGCAAAAGGCCAGCAAAAGGCCAGGAACCGTAAAAA
GGCCGCGTTGCTGGCGTTTTTCCATAGGCTCCGCCCCCCTGACGAGCATCACAAAAATCGACGCTCAAGT
CAGAGGTGGCGAAACCCGACAGGACTATAAAGATACCAGGCGTTTCCCCCTGGAAGCTCCCTCGTGCGCT
CTCCTGTTCCGACCCTGCCGCTTACCGGATACCTGTCCGCCTTTCTCCCTTCGGGAAGCGTGGCGCTTTC
TCATAGCTCACGCTGTAGGTATCTCAGTTCGGTGTAGGTCGTTCGCTCCAAGCTGGGCTGTGTGCACGAA
CCCCCCGTTCAGCCCGACCGCTGCGCCTTATCCGGTAACTATCGTCTTGAGTCCAACCCGGTAAGACACG
ACTTATCGCCACTGGCAGCAGCCACTGGTAACAGGATTAGCAGAGCGAGGTATGTAGGCGGTGCTACAGA
GTTCTTGAAGTGGTGGCCTAACTACGGCTACACTAGAAGAACAGTATTTGGTATCTGCGCTCTGCTGAAG
CCAGTTACCTTCGGAAAAAGAGTTGGTAGCTCTTGATCCGGCAAACAAACCACCGCTGGTAGCGGTGGTT
TTTTTGTTTGCAAGCAGCAGATTACGCGCAGAAAAAAAGGATCTCAAGAAGATCCTTTGATCTTTTCTAC
GGGGTCTGACGCTCAGTGGAACGAAAACTCACGTTAAGGGATTTTGGTCATGAGATTATCAAAAAGGATC
TTCACCTAGATCCTTTTAAATTAAAAATGAAGTTTTAAATCAATCTAAAGTATATATGAGTAAACTTGGT
CTGACAGTTACCAATGCTTAATCAGTGAGGCACCTATCTCAGCGATCTGTCTATTTCGTTCATCCATAGT
TGCCTGACTCCCCGTCGTGTAGATAACTACGATACGGGAGGGCTTACCATCTGGCCCCAGTGCTGCAATG
ATACCGCGAGACCCACGCTCACCGGCTCCAGATTTATCAGCAATAAACCAGCCAGCCGGAAGGGCCGAGC
GCAGAAGTGGTCCTGCAACTTTATCCGCCTCCATCCAGTCTATTAATTGTTGCCGGGAAGCTAGAGTAAG
TAGTTCGCCAGTTAATAGTTTGCGCAACGTTGTTGCCATTGCTACAGGCATCGTGGTGTCACGCTCGTCG
TTTGGTATGGCTTCATTCAGCTCCGGTTCCCAACGATCAAGGCGAGTTACATGATCCCCCATGTTGTGCA
AAAAAGCGGTTAGCTCCTTCGGTCCTCCGATCGTTGTCAGAAGTAAGTTGGCCGCAGTGTTATCACTCAT
GGTTATGGCAGCACTGCATAATTCTCTTACTGTCATGCCATCCGTAAGATGCTTTTCTGTGACTGGTGAG
TACTCAACCAAGTCATTCTGAGAATAGTGTATGCGGCGACCGAGTTGCTCTTGCCCGGCGTCAATACGGG
ATAATACCGCGCCACATAGCAGAACTTTAAAAGTGCTCATCATTGGAAAACGTTCTTCGGGGCGAAAACT
CTCAAGGATCTTACCGCTGTTGAGATCCAGTTCGATGTAACCCACTCGTGCACCCAACTGATCTTCAGCA
TCTTTTACTTTCACCAGCGTTTCTGGGTGAGCAAAAACAGGAAGGCAAAATGCCGCAAAAAAGGGAATAA
GGGCGACACGGAAATGTTGAATACTCATACTCTTCCTTTTTCAATATTATTGAAGCATTTATCAGGGTTA
TTGTCTCATGAGCGGATACATATTTGAATGTATTTAGAAAAATAAACAAATAGGGGTTCCGCGCACATTT
CCCCGAAAAGTGCCACCTGGGTCGACATTGATTATTGACTAGTTATTAATAGTAATCAATTACGGGGTCA
TTAGTTCATAGCCCATATATGGAGTTCCGCGTTACATAACTTACGGTAAATGGCCCGCCTGGCTGACCGC
CCAACGACCCCCGCCCATTGACGTCAATAATGACGTATGTTCCCATAGTAACGCCAATAGGGACTTTCCA
TTGACGTCAATGGGTGGAGTATTTACGGTAAACTGCCCACTTGGCAGTACATCAAGTGTATCATATGCCA
AGTACGCCCCCTATTGACGTCAATGACGGTAAATGGCCCGCCTGGCATTATGCCCAGTACATGACCTTAT
GGGACTTTCCTACTTGGCAGTACATCTACGTATTAGTCATCGCTATTACCATGGTCGAGGTGAGCCCCAC
GTTCTGCTTCACTCTCCCCATCTCCCCCCCCTCCCCACCCCCAATTTTGTATTTATTTATTTTTTAATTA
TTTTGTGCAGCGATGGGGGCGGGGGGGGGGGGGGGGGGGCGCCCGGGGGGGGGGGGGGGGGGGGGGGGGG
GGGGGGGGGGGGGGGGGGGGGGGGGGGCGAGGCGGAGAGGTGCGGCGGCAGCCAATCAGAGCGGCGCGCT
CCGAAAGTTTCCTTTTATGGCGAGGCGGCGGCGGCGGCGGCCCTATAAAAAGCGAAGCGCGCGGCGGGCG
GGAGTCGCTGCGCGCTGCCTTCGCCCCGTGCCCCGCTCCGCCGCCGCCTCGCGCCGCCCGCCCCGGCTCT
GACTGACCGCGTTACTCCCACAGGTGAGCGGGCGGGACGGCCCTTCTCCTCCGGGCTGTAATTAGCGCTT
GGTTTAATGACGGCTTGTTTCTTTTCTGTGGCTGCGTGAAAGCCTTGAGGGGCTCCGGGAGGGCCCTTTG
TGCGGGGGGAGCGGCTCGGGGGGTGCGTGCGTGTGTGTGTGCGTGGGGAGCGCCGCGTGCGGCTCCGCGC
TGCCCGGCGGCTGTGAGCGCTGCGGGCGCGGCGCGGGGCTTTGTGCGCTCCGCAGTGTGCGCGAGGGGAG
CGCGGCCGGGGGCGGTGCCCCGCGGTGCGGGGGGGGCTGCGAGGGGAACAAAGGCTGCGTGCGGGGTGTG
TGCGTGGGGGGGTGAGCAGGGGGTGTGGGCGCGTCGGTCGGGCTGCAACCCCCCCTGCACCCCCCTCCCC
GAGTTGCTGAGCACGGCCCGGCTTCGGGTGCGGGGCTCCGTACGGGGCGTGGCGCGGGGCTCGCCGTGCC
GGGCGGGGGGTGGCGGCAGGTGGGGGTGCCGGGCGGGGCGGGGCCGCCTCGGGCCGGGGAGGGCTCGGGG
GAGGGGCGCGGCGGCCCCCGGAGCGCCGGCGGCTGTCGAGGCGCGGCGAGCCGCAGCCATTGCCTTTTAT
GGTAATCGTGCGAGAGGGCGCAGGGACTTCCTTTGTCCCAAATCTGTGCGGAGCCGAAATCTGGGAGGCG
CCGCCGCACCCCCTCTAGCGGGCGCGGGGCGAAGCGGTGCGGCGCCGGCAGGAAGGAAATGGGCGGGGAG
GGCCTTCGTGCGTC
